Addgene plasmid #208746: CEL-IFP2-SOScat
Purpose: catalytic domain of SOS2 fused with near ir fluorescent protein and CEL tag
Depositing lab: Xiaokun Shu. Depositing organization: University of California, San Francisco (UCSF). Publication: Chemogenetic Minitool for Dissecting the Roles of Protein Phase Separation. Chung CI, Yang J, Shu X. ACS Cent Sci. 2023 Jul 7;9(7):1466-1479. doi: 10.1021/acscentsci.3c00251. eCollection 2023 Jul 26. PubMed 37521779.
Backbone
  Vector backbone: pcDNA3.1
  Vector type: Mammalian Expression
Growth in bacteria
  Bacterial resistance: Ampicillin, 100 μg/mL
  Growth temperature: 37°C
  Growth strain: DH5alpha
  Copy number: High Copy
Gene/Insert
  Gene/Insert name: CEL-IFP2-SOScat
  Species: H. sapiens (human)
Terms and licenses: Academic/Nonprofit Terms; Industry Terms: Not Available to Industry
How to cite: CEL-IFP2-SOScat was a gift from Xiaokun Shu (Addgene plasmid # 208746 ; http://n2t.net/addgene:208746 ; RRID:Addgene_208746)
