[The description below was written by a language model from this plasmid's Addgene catalogue record and pLannotate feature annotations shown in this document.]
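Description:
CEL-IFP2-SOScat is a mammalian expression plasmid built on the pcDNA3.1 backbone, about 8.3 kb in the sequenced record. It is propagated in E. coli through a high-copy ColE1/pUC-type origin and selected with ampicillin via the β-lactamase gene and its native promoter. The backbone also carries an f1 phage origin and an SV40 early promoter driving the neomycin/kanamycin phosphotransferase gene with an SV40 polyadenylation signal, a cassette that can be used for G418 selection of stably transfected mammalian cells. Short annotated fragments (bom, lac promoter/operator, lacI, ble, a brief HIV-1 LTR match near the CMV promoter) appear to be backbone remnants rather than functional parts.

The payload is a single fusion open reading frame expressed from the CMV immediate early enhancer and promoter and terminated by the bovine growth hormone polyadenylation signal; a T7 promoter sits just upstream of the coding region. Reading from the N-terminus, the fusion comprises the CEL tag, which the feature table identifies as a roughly 330 nt fragment of human cereblon (CRBN), followed by IFP2.0, a near-infrared fluorescent protein that needs biliverdin as a cofactor, and then a fragment of human SOS2 of about 1.5 kb corresponding to its catalytic domain, which promotes exchange of GDP for GTP on Ras. The record ties the plasmid to a chemogenetic tool for dissecting the roles of protein phase separation, so the CEL tag presumably serves as the chemically responsive handle, with IFP2 allowing the fusion's localisation to be imaged. The record does not state the controlling ligand, the partner constructs, or the exact mechanism.
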