Features (pLannotate 1.2.2; 22 found; start..end, strand, type, name):
     28..80      -  misc_feature   bom (fragment): basis of mobility region from pBR322
    235..614     +  enhancer       CMV enhancer: human cytomegalovirus immediate early enhancer
    615..818     +  promoter       CMV promoter: human cytomegalovirus (CMV) immediate early promoter
    814..847     +  LTR            5' LTR (truncated) (fragment): truncated 5' long terminal repeat (LTR) from HIV-1
    863..881     +  promoter       T7 promoter: promoter for bacteriophage T7 RNA polymerase
    926..1258    +  CDS            CRBN (fragment): CRBN_HUMAN - Experimental evidence at protein level: Swiss-Prot protein existence level 1. Substrate recognition component of a DCX (DDB1-CUL4-X-box) E3 protein ligase complex that mediates the ubiquitination and subsequent proteasomal degradation of target proteins, such as MEIS2 (Probable). Normal degradation of key regulatory proteins is required for normal limb outgrowth and expression of the fibroblast growth factor FGF8 (PubMed:20223979, PubMed:24328678, PubMed:25043012, PubMed:25108355). Maintains presynaptic glutamate release and consequently cognitive functions, such as memory and lea
   1295..2257    +  CDS            iFP2.0: iFP2.0 is a basic (constitutively fluorescent) near ir fluorescent protein published in 2014, derived from Rhodopseudomonas palustris. It requires the cofactor biliverdin for fluorescence.
   2357..3823    +  CDS            SOS2 (fragment): SOS2_HUMAN - Experimental evidence at protein level: Swiss-Prot protein existence level 1. Promotes the exchange of Ras-bound GDP by GTP. From Homo sapiens (Human).
   3864..4088    +  polyA_signal   bGH poly(A) signal: bovine growth hormone polyadenylation signal
   4092..4113    +  promoter       SV40 promoter (fragment): SV40 enhancer and early promoter
   4134..4562    +  rep_origin     f1 ori (sequence partly withheld): f1 bacteriophage origin of replication; arrow indicates direction of (+) strand synthesis
   4576..4905    +  promoter       SV40 promoter: SV40 enhancer and early promoter
   4972..5763    +  CDS            neo: KKA2_KLEPN - Also known as kan, nptII. Experimental evidence at protein level: Swiss-Prot protein existence level 1. Resistance to kanamycin, neomycin, paromomycin, ribostamycin, butirosin and gentamicin B. From Klebsiella pneumoniae.
   5787..5945    +  CDS            ble (fragment): BLE_KLEPN - Experimental evidence at protein level: Swiss-Prot protein existence level 1. Binding protein with a strong affinity to the bleomycin family of antibiotics. Binds to CL990; an antimitotic-antibiotic compound. From Klebsiella pneumoniae.
   5940..6061    +  polyA_signal   SV40 poly(A) signal: SV40 polyadenylation signal
   6134..6150    -  protein_bind   lac operator: The lac repressor binds to the lac operator to inhibit transcription in E. coli. This inhibition can be relieved by adding lactose or isopropyl-β-D-thiogalactopyranoside (IPTG). lac repressor encoded by lacI
   6158..6188    -  promoter       lac promoter: promoter for the E. coli lac operon
   6203..6224    -  protein_bind   CAP binding site: CAP binding activates transcription in the presence of cAMP. E. coli catabolite activator protein
   6237..6329    -  CDS            lacI (fragment): lac repressor; lacI; The lac repressor binds to the lac operator to inhibit transcription in E. coli. This inhibition can be relieved by adding lactose or isopropyl-β-D-thiogalactopyranoside (IPTG).
   6512..7100    -  rep_origin     ori: high-copy-number ColE1/pMB1/pBR322/pUC origin of replication
   7271..8131    -  CDS            AmpR: β-lactamase; bla; confers resistance to ampicillin, carbenicillin, and related antibiotics
   8132..8236    -  promoter       AmpR promoter: bla
>Addgene plasmid #208746 | CEL-IFP2-SOScat | addgene full sequence | sequence record 434037 | Addgene NGS Result
GACGGATCGGGAGATCTCCCGATCCCCTATGGTGCACTCTCAGTACAATCTGCTCTGATGCCGCATAGTT
AAGCCAGTATCTGCTCCCTGCTTGTGTGTTGGAGGTCGCTGAGTAGTGCGCGAGCAAAATTTAAGCTACA
ACAAGGCAAGGCTTGACCGACAATTGCATGAAGAATCTGCTTAGGGTTAGGCGTTTTGCGCTGCTTCGCG
ATGTACGGGCCAGATATACGCGTTGACATTGATTATTGACTAGTTATTAATAGTAATCAATTACGGGGTC
ATTAGTTCATAGCCCATATATGGAGTTCCGCGTTACATAACTTACGGTAAATGGCCCGCCTGGCTGACCG
CCCAACGACCCCCGCCCATTGACGTCAATAATGACGTATGTTCCCATAGTAACGCCAATAGGGACTTTCC
ATTGACGTCAATGGGTGGAGTATTTACGGTAAACTGCCCACTTGGCAGTACATCAAGTGTATCATATGCC
AAGTACGCCCCCTATTGACGTCAATGACGGTAAATGGCCCGCCTGGCATTATGCCCAGTACATGACCTTA
TGGGACTTTCCTACTTGGCAGTACATCTACGTATTAGTCATCGCTATTACCATGGTGATGCGGTTTTGGC
AGTACATCAATGGGCGTGGATAGCGGTTTGACTCACGGGGATTTCCAAGTCTCCACCCCATTGACGTCAA
TGGGAGTTTGTTTTGGCACCAAAATCAACGGGACTTTCCAAAATGTCGTAACAACTCCGCCCCATTGACG
CAAATGGGCGGTAGGCGTGTACGGTGGGAGGTCTATATAAGCAGAGCTCTCTGGCTAACTAGAGAACCCA
CTGCTTACTGGCTTATCGAAATTAATACGACTCACTATAGGGAGACCCAAGCTGGCTAGCGTTTAAACTT
AAGCTTGCCACCATGTCCCTTTGCTGTAAACAATGTCAAGAAACAGAAATAACAACCAAAAATGAAATAT
TCAGTTTATCCTTATGTGGGCCGATGGCAGCTTATGTGAATCCTCATGGATATGTGCATGAGACACTTAC
TGTGTATAAGGCTTGCAACTTGAATCTGATAGGCCGGCCTTCTACAGAACACAGCTGGTTTCCTGGGTAT
GCCTGGACTGTTGCCCAGTGTAAGATCTGTGCAAGCCATATTGGATGGAAGTTTACGGCCACCAAAAAAG
ACATGTCACCTCAAAAATTTTGGGGCTTAACGCGATCTGCTCTGTTGCCCACGATCCCAGACCTCGAGTC
CGGACTCAGATCTGGCAGCGGTGGAGGCGATATCATGGCTCGGGACCCTCAACCTTTCTTCCCTCCTCTG
TATCTCGGAGGACCAGAGATCACTACTGAGAACTGCGAGCGGGAACCTATACATATACCAGGTTCTATTC
AACCTCATGGAGCACTGCTCACAGCCGATGGACATTCTGGCGAGGTGCTGCAAGTTTCACTCAACGCAGC
CACTTTCCTGGGCCAGGAACCAACTGTTCTGCGGGGACAGACCCTGGCAGCCCTGCTGCCAGACCAGTGG
CCTGCTCTGCAGACTGCCCTGCCTCCAGGCTGCCAGGACGCCCTGCAGTATCGCGCCACCCTGGATTGGC
CCGCCGCCGGACACCTGAGCCTGACCGTGCATAGGGTGGCCGAGCTGCTGATTCTGGAATTCGAGCCTAC
TGAGGCATGGGACTCTATTGGACCCCACGCTCTGAGAAATGCAATGTTCGCTCTGGAGAGTGCTCCTAAT
CTCCGGGCACTGGCTGAAGTCGCAACCCAAACAGTCCGGGAACTGTCAGGTTTCGACCGGGTGATGCTGT
ACAAGTTTGCACCAGACGCAACAGGAGAGGTTATTGCCGAAGCAAGGCGCGAGGGCATGCAGGCTTACCT
CGGGCATAGGTTTCCCGCATCCACCACCCCTGCACAAGCTAGGGCCCTCTACACAAGACACCTGCTCCGG
CTGACCGCAGACACCAGGGCTGCAGCAGTGCCCCTCGACCCCGTGCTGAATCCCCAGACAAATGCTCCTA
CACCTCTGGGCGGAGCTGTCCTCAGAGCTACATCCCCAATGCACATGCAGTACCTGAGGAATATGGGAGT
GGGCTCCTCCCTGAGCGTCAGCGTCGTGGTCGGCGGCCAGCTGTGGGGACTGATTGTCTGCCACCATCAG
ACACCCTACGTGCTGCCACCAGATCTGCGGACCACCCTGGAGTATCTGGGGAGGCTCCTGTCCCTGCAGG
TGCAGAGGAAAGAAGCCGGATCCGGCAGTGCTGGTGGTAGTGCTGGTGGTAGTGCTGGTGGTAGTGCTGG
TGGCAGTGCTGGTGGTAGTGCTGGTGGTAGTGCTGGTGGCTCTAGAAATGAGCAACCACTGAGATTACCA
AGTCCTGAAGTATATCGTTTTGTAGTAAAAGACTCTGAGGAAAACATTGTTTTTGAAGACAACTTGCAAA
GTAGAAGTGGCATCCCCATTATTAAAGGAGGAACTGTAGTGAAATTAATTGAAAGGTTAACATATCATAT
GTATGCAGATCCCAATTTTGTTCGTACTTTTCTTACCACATATCGTTCATTTTGTAAACCACAGGAATTG
CTGAGCTTACTGATTGAACGGTTTGAAATTCCAGAGCCAGAACCTACTGACGCAGACAAATTGGCAATAG
AGAAAGGCGAGCAGCCAATCAGTGCAGACCTTAAAAGATTTCGCAAGGAATATGTCCAACCAGTACAACT
TAGGATCTTAAATGTATTTCGGCATTGGGTTGAACATCATTTTTATGACTTTGAAAGAGACTTGGAATTG
CTTGAAAGACTAGAATCCTTCATTTCAAGTGTAAGAGGGAAAGCTATGAAAAAATGGGTAGAGTCAATTG
CTAAGATCATCAGGAGGAAGAAGCAAGCTCAGGCAAACGGAGTAAGCCATAATATTACCTTTGAAAGTCC
ACCTCCACCAATTGAATGGCATATCAGCAAACCAGGACAGTTTGAAACATTTGATCTCATGACACTTCAT
CCAATAGAAATTGCACGTCAGCTGACACTTTTGGAGTCTGATCTTTACAGGAAAGTTCAACCGTCTGAAC
TTGTAGGGAGTGTGTGGACCAAAGAAGATAAAGAAATAAATTCTCCAAATTTATTAAAAATGATTCGCCA
TACCACAAATCTCACCCTCTGGTTTGAAAAATGCATTGTGGAAGCAGAAAATTTTGAAGAACGGGTGGCA
GTACTAAGTAGAATTATAGAAATTCTGCAAGTTTTTCAAGATTTGAATAATTTCAATGGCGTATTGGAGA
TAGTCAGTGCAGTAAATTCAGTGTCAGTATACAGACTAGACCATACCTTTGAGGCACTGCAGGAAAGGAA
AAGGAAAATTTTGGACGAAGCTGTGGAATTAAGTCAAGATCACTTTAAAAAATACCTAGTAAAACTTAAG
TCAATCAATCCACCTTGTGTGCCTTTTTTTGGAATATATTTAACAAATATTCTGAAGACCGAAGAAGGGA
ATAATGATTTTTTAAAAAAGAAAGGGAAAGATTTAATCAATTTCAGTAAGAGGAGGAAAGTAGCTGAAAT
TACTGGAGAAATTCAGCAGTATCAGAATCAGCCTTACTGTTTACGGATAGAACCAGATATGAGGAGATTC
TTTGAAAACCTTAACCCCATGGGAAGTGCATCTGAAAAAGAGTTTACAGATTATTTGTTCAACAAGTCAC
TAGAAATTGAACCTCGAAACTGCAAACAGCCACCTCGATTTCCTAGGAAATCAACTTTTTCCTTAAAATC
TCCTGGAATAAGGCCTAACACAGGCCGACATGGCTCTACCTCATAAGAATTCGGGCCCGTTTAAACCCGC
TGATCAGCCTCGACTGTGCCTTCTAGTTGCCAGCCATCTGTTGTTTGCCCCTCCCCCGTGCCTTCCTTGA
CCCTGGAAGGTGCCACTCCCACTGTCCTTTCCTAATAAAATGAGGAAATTGCATCGCATTGTCTGAGTAG
GTGTCATTCTATTCTGGGGGGTGGGGTGGGGCAGGACAGCAAGGGGGAGGATTGGGAAGACAATAGCAGG
CATGCTGGGGATGCGGTGGGCTCTATGGCTTCTGAGGCGGAAAGAACCAGCTGGGGCTCTAGGGGGTATC
CCC
[124 nt withheld, positions 4134-4257]
C
[91 nt withheld, positions 4259-4349]
A
[49 nt withheld, positions 4351-4399]
CCTTTGACGTTGGAGTCCACGTTCTTT
[37 nt withheld, positions 4427-4463]
ACCCTATCTCGGTCTATTCTTTTGATTTATAAGGGATTTTGCCGATTTCGGCCTATTGGTTAAAAAATGA
GCTGATTTAACAAAAATTTAACGCGAATTAATTCTGTGGAATGTGTGTCAGTTAGGGTGTGGAAAGTCCC
CAGGCTCCCCAGCAGGCAGAAGTATGCAAAGCATGCATCTCAATTAGTCAGCAACCAGGTGTGGAAAGTC
CCCAGGCTCCCCAGCAGGCAGAAGTATGCAAAGCATGCATCTCAATTAGTCAGCAACCATAGTCCCGCCC
CTAACTCCGCCCATCCCGCCCCTAACTCCGCCCAGTTCCGCCCATTCTCCGCCCCATGGCTGACTAATTT
TTTTTATTTATGCAGAGGCCGAGGCCGCCTCTGCCTCTGAGCTATTCCAGAAGTAGTGAGGAGGCTTTTT
TGGAGGCCTAGGCTTTTGCAAAAAGCTCCCGGGAGCTTGTATATCCATTTTCGGATCTGATCAAGAGACA
GGATGAGGATCGTTTCGCATGATTGAACAAGATGGATTGCACGCAGGTTCTCCGGCCGCTTGGGTGGAGA
GGCTATTCGGCTATGACTGGGCACAACAGACAATCGGCTGCTCTGATGCCGCCGTGTTCCGGCTGTCAGC
GCAGGGGCGCCCGGTTCTTTTTGTCAAGACCGACCTGTCCGGTGCCCTGAATGAACTGCAGGACGAGGCA
GCGCGGCTATCGTGGCTGGCCACGACGGGCGTTCCTTGCGCAGCTGTGCTCGACGTTGTCACTGAAGCGG
GAAGGGACTGGCTGCTATTGGGCGAAGTGCCGGGGCAGGATCTCCTGTCATCTCACCTTGCTCCTGCCGA
GAAAGTATCCATCATGGCTGATGCAATGCGGCGGCTGCATACGCTTGATCCGGCTACCTGCCCATTCGAC
CACCAAGCGAAACATCGCATCGAGCGAGCACGTACTCGGATGGAAGCCGGTCTTGTCGATCAGGATGATC
TGGACGAAGAGCATCAGGGGCTCGCGCCAGCCGAACTGTTCGCCAGGCTCAAGGCGCGCATGCCCGACGG
CGAGGATCTCGTCGTGACCCATGGCGATGCCTGCTTGCCGAATATCATGGTGGAAAATGGCCGCTTTTCT
GGATTCATCGACTGTGGCCGGCTGGGTGTGGCGGACCGCTATCAGGACATAGCGTTGGCTACCCGTGATA
TTGCTGAAGAGCTTGGCGGCGAATGGGCTGACCGCTTCCTCGTGCTTTACGGTATCGCCGCTCCCGATTC
GCAGCGCATCGCCTTCTATCGCCTTCTTGACGAGTTCTTCTGAGCGGGACTCTGGGGTTCGAAATGACCG
ACCAAGCGACGCCCAACCTGCCATCACGAGATTTCGATTCCACCGCCGCCTTCTATGAAAGGTTGGGCTT
CGGAATCGTTTTCCGGGACGCCGGCTGGATGATCCTCCAGCGCGGGGATCTCATGCTGGAGTTCTTCGCC
CACCCCAACTTGTTTATTGCAGCTTATAATGGTTACAAATAAAGCAATAGCATCACAAATTTCACAAATA
AAGCATTTTTTTCACTGCATTCTAGTTGTGGTTTGTCCAAACTCATCAATGTATCTTATCATGTCTGTAT
ACCGTCGACCTCTAGCTAGAGCTTGGCGTAATCATGGTCATAGCTGTTTCCTGTGTGAAATTGTTATCCG
CTCACAATTCCACACAACATACGAGCCGGAAGCATAAAGTGTAAAGCCTGGGGTGCCTAATGAGTGAGCT
AACTCACATTAATTGCGTTGCGCTCACTGCCCGCTTTCCAGTCGGGAAACCTGTCGTGCCAGCTGCATTA
ATGAATCGGCCAACGCGCGGGGAGAGGCGGTTTGCGTATTGGGCGCTCTTCCGCTTCCTCGCTCACTGAC
TCGCTGCGCTCGGTCGTTCGGCTGCGGCGAGCGGTATCAGCTCACTCAAAGGCGGTAATACGGTTATCCA
CAGAATCAGGGGATAACGCAGGAAAGAACATGTGAGCAAAAGGCCAGCAAAAGGCCAGGAACCGTAAAAA
GGCCGCGTTGCTGGCGTTTTTCCATAGGCTCCGCCCCCCTGACGAGCATCACAAAAATCGACGCTCAAGT
CAGAGGTGGCGAAACCCGACAGGACTATAAAGATACCAGGCGTTTCCCCCTGGAAGCTCCCTCGTGCGCT
CTCCTGTTCCGACCCTGCCGCTTACCGGATACCTGTCCGCCTTTCTCCCTTCGGGAAGCGTGGCGCTTTC
TCATAGCTCACGCTGTAGGTATCTCAGTTCGGTGTAGGTCGTTCGCTCCAAGCTGGGCTGTGTGCACGAA
CCCCCCGTTCAGCCCGACCGCTGCGCCTTATCCGGTAACTATCGTCTTGAGTCCAACCCGGTAAGACACG
ACTTATCGCCACTGGCAGCAGCCACTGGTAACAGGATTAGCAGAGCGAGGTATGTAGGCGGTGCTACAGA
GTTCTTGAAGTGGTGGCCTAACTACGGCTACACTAGAAGAACAGTATTTGGTATCTGCGCTCTGCTGAAG
CCAGTTACCTTCGGAAAAAGAGTTGGTAGCTCTTGATCCGGCAAACAAACCACCGCTGGTAGCGGTGGTT
TTTTTGTTTGCAAGCAGCAGATTACGCGCAGAAAAAAAGGATCTCAAGAAGATCCTTTGATCTTTTCTAC
GGGGTCTGACGCTCAGTGGAACGAAAACTCACGTTAAGGGATTTTGGTCATGAGATTATCAAAAAGGATC
TTCACCTAGATCCTTTTAAATTAAAAATGAAGTTTTAAATCAATCTAAAGTATATATGAGTAAACTTGGT
CTGACAGTTACCAATGCTTAATCAGTGAGGCACCTATCTCAGCGATCTGTCTATTTCGTTCATCCATAGT
TGCCTGACTCCCCGTCGTGTAGATAACTACGATACGGGAGGGCTTACCATCTGGCCCCAGTGCTGCAATG
ATACCGCGAGACCCACGCTCACCGGCTCCAGATTTATCAGCAATAAACCAGCCAGCCGGAAGGGCCGAGC
GCAGAAGTGGTCCTGCAACTTTATCCGCCTCCATCCAGTCTATTAATTGTTGCCGGGAAGCTAGAGTAAG
TAGTTCGCCAGTTAATAGTTTGCGCAACGTTGTTGCCATTGCTACAGGCATCGTGGTGTCACGCTCGTCG
TTTGGTATGGCTTCATTCAGCTCCGGTTCCCAACGATCAAGGCGAGTTACATGATCCCCCATGTTGTGCA
AAAAAGCGGTTAGCTCCTTCGGTCCTCCGATCGTTGTCAGAAGTAAGTTGGCCGCAGTGTTATCACTCAT
GGTTATGGCAGCACTGCATAATTCTCTTACTGTCATGCCATCCGTAAGATGCTTTTCTGTGACTGGTGAG
TACTCAACCAAGTCATTCTGAGAATAGTGTATGCGGCGACCGAGTTGCTCTTGCCCGGCGTCAATACGGG
ATAATACCGCGCCACATAGCAGAACTTTAAAAGTGCTCATCATTGGAAAACGTTCTTCGGGGCGAAAACT
CTCAAGGATCTTACCGCTGTTGAGATCCAGTTCGATGTAACCCACTCGTGCACCCAACTGATCTTCAGCA
TCTTTTACTTTCACCAGCGTTTCTGGGTGAGCAAAAACAGGAAGGCAAAATGCCGCAAAAAAGGGAATAA
GGGCGACACGGAAATGTTGAATACTCATACTCTTCCTTTTTCAATATTATTGAAGCATTTATCAGGGTTA
TTGTCTCATGAGCGGATACATATTTGAATGTATTTAGAAAAATAAACAAATAGGGGTTCCGCGCACATTT
CCCCGAAAAGTGCCACCTGACGTC
